Addgene plasmid #182821: pAAV9-hSyn-iFluoxSnFR_ER
Purpose: Develop a family of genetically encoded fluorescent biosensors for nicotinic agonists, termed iDrugSnFRs, thus enabling optical subcellular pharmacokinetics for nicotinic agonists
Depositing lab: Henry Lester. Depositing organization: California Institute of Technology. Publication: Selective Serotonin Reuptake Inhibitors within Cells: Temporal Resolution in Cytoplasm, Endoplasmic Reticulum, and Membrane. Nichols AL, Blumenfeld Z, Luebbert L, Knox HJ, Muthusamy AK, Marvin JS, Kim CH, Grant SN, Walton DP, Cohen BN, Hammar R, Looger L, Artursson P, Dougherty DA, Lester HA. J Neurosci. 2023 Mar 2:JN-RM-1519-22. doi: 10.1523/JNEUROSCI.1519-22.2022. PubMed 36868853.
Backbone
  Vector backbone: pAAV9-hSyn
  Backbone manufacturer: Penn Vector Core
  Backbone size w/o insert (bp): 5005
  Vector type: AAV
Growth in bacteria
  Bacterial resistance: Ampicillin, 100 μg/mL
  Growth temperature: 30°C
  Growth strain: NEB Stable
  Copy number: Low Copy
Gene/Insert
  Gene/Insert name: iFluoxSnFR_ER
  Species: Synthetic
  Insert size (bp): 1650
  Promoter: hSyn
  Cloning method: Restriction Enzyme; 5′ cloning site EcoRI (not destroyed); 3′ cloning site HindIII (not destroyed)
  Sequencing primers: 5′ Custom hSyn For seq; 3′ WPRE Reverse
Terms and licenses: Academic/Nonprofit Terms; Industry Terms: Not Available to Industry
Depositor comments: For additional reference, please see Nichols et al. 2022 Elife, doi.org/10.7554/eLife.74648.
How to cite: pAAV9-hSyn-iFluoxSnFR_ER was a gift from Henry Lester (Addgene plasmid # 182821 ; http://n2t.net/addgene:182821 ; RRID:Addgene_182821)
