[The description below was written by a language model from this plasmid's Addgene catalogue record and pLannotate feature annotations shown in this document.]
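Description:
pAAV9-hSyn-iFluoxSnFR_ER is an AAV transfer plasmid built on the pAAV9-hSyn backbone for neuron-directed expression of a synthetic, genetically encoded fluorescent biosensor. The expression cassette lies between two AAV2 inverted terminal repeats, which allow the intervening DNA to be packaged into recombinant AAV particles when replication and capsid functions are supplied separately. The "9" in the name suggests intended use with an AAV9 capsid, but the plasmid carries no capsid gene. The bacterial portion contains a ColE1/pUC-type origin, an ampicillin resistance gene with its own promoter, and an f1 origin. The catalogue lists the plasmid as low copy and propagated in a recombination-deficient strain, a common precaution for preserving ITR repeats.

Within the ITRs, the human synapsin I promoter drives the roughly 1.65 kb iFluoxSnFR_ER insert, cloned between EcoRI and HindIII sites. It is followed by a WPRE to enhance transcript stability and expression, and by an SV40 polyadenylation signal. The automated annotation recognises only a GFP-derived segment inside the insert, consistent with a sensor that embeds a fluorescent protein within a ligand-binding scaffold; the binding domain and any targeting sequences are not annotated. The "_ER" suffix and the associated publication on selective serotonin reuptake inhibitors in cytoplasm, endoplasmic reticulum and membrane indicate an ER-targeted version of a fluoxetine sensor. The catalogue purpose statement instead describes the iDrugSnFR family in terms of nicotinic agonists, so it appears to be generic text for the sensor family. The construct is used for optical measurement of subcellular drug pharmacokinetics in neurons. The sequenced record is 5,910 nt, shorter than the sum of the listed backbone and insert sizes.
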