Features (pLannotate 1.2.2; 14 found; start..end, strand, type, name):
     74..143     -  CDS            lacZα (fragment): LacZα fragment of β-galactosidase; lacZ fragment
    138..270     -  repeat_region  AAV2 ITR (fragment): inverted terminal repeat of adeno-associated virus serotype 2 inverted
    352..799     +  promoter       hSyn promoter: human synapsin I promoter; confers neuron-specific expression (Kügler et al., 2003)
   1120..1839    +  CDS            cEGFP: cEGFP is a basic (constitutively fluorescent) green fluorescent protein published in 2008, derived from Aequorea victoria.
   2488..3076    +  misc_feature   WPRE: woodchuck hepatitis virus posttranscriptional regulatory element
   3077..3096    +  misc_feature   MCS (fragment): pBluescript multiple cloning site
   3125..3246    -  polyA_signal   SV40 poly(A) signal: SV40 polyadenylation signal
   3269..3337    -  CDS            large T antigen (fragment): large T antigen from SV40 (simian virus 40)
   3408..3541    +  repeat_region  AAV2 ITR: inverted terminal repeat of adeno-associated virus serotype 2 inverted
   3535..3591    -  CDS            lacI (fragment): lac repressor; lacI; The lac repressor binds to the lac operator to inhibit transcription in E. coli. This inhibition can be relieved by adding lactose or isopropyl-β-D-thiogalactopyranoside (IPTG).
   3774..4362    -  rep_origin     ori: high-copy-number ColE1/pMB1/pBR322/pUC origin of replication
   4533..5393    -  CDS            AmpR: β-lactamase; bla; confers resistance to ampicillin, carbenicillin, and related antibiotics
   5394..5498    -  promoter       AmpR promoter: bla
   5551..69      -  rep_origin     f1 ori (across the origin) (sequence partly withheld): f1 bacteriophage origin of replication; arrow indicates direction of (+) strand synthesis
>Addgene plasmid #182821 | pAAV9-hSyn-iFluoxSnFR_ER | addgene full sequence | sequence record 358350 | Addgene NGS Result
[69 nt withheld, positions 1-69]
CCCATTCGCCATTCAGGCTGCGCAACTGTTGGGAAGGGCGATCGGTGCGGGCCTCTTCGCTATTACGCCA
GCTGCGCGCTCGCTCGCTCACTGAGGCCGCCCGGGCAAAGCCCGGGCGTCGGGCGACCTTTGGTCGCCCG
GCCTCAGTGAGCGAGCGAGCGCGCAGAGAGGGAGTGGCCAACTCCATCACTAGGGGTTCCTTGTAGTTAA
TGATTAACCCGCCATGCTACTTATCTACGTAGCCATGCTCTAGGAAGATCTCTGCAGAGGGCCCTGCGTA
TGAGTGCAAGTGGGTTTTAGGACCAGGATGAGGCGGGGTGGGGGTGCCTACCTGACGACCGACCCCGACC
CACTGGACAAGCACCCAACCCCCATTCCCCAAATTGCGCATCCCCTATCAGAGAGGGGGAGGGGAAACAG
GATGCGGCGAGGCGCGTGCGCACTGCCAGCTTCAGCACCGCGGACAGTGCCTTCGCCCCCGCCTGGCGGC
GCGCGCCACCGCCGCCTCAGCACTGAAGGCGCGCTGACGTCACTCGCCGGTCCCCCGCAAACTCCCCTTC
CCGGCCACCTTGGTCGCGTCCGCGCCGCCGCCGGCCCAGCCGGACCGCACCACGCGAGGCGCGAGATAGG
GGGGCACGGGCGCGACCATCTGCGCTGCGGCGCCGGCGACTCAGCGCTGCCTCAGTCTGCGGTGGGCAGC
GGAGGAGTCGTGTCGTGCCTGAGAGCGCAGTCGAATTCGGCTTGGGGATATCCACCATGCTGCTATCCGT
GCCGCTGCTGCTCGGCCTCCTCGGCCTGGCCATCGCCAGATCTGCGAACGACACCGTAGTTGTGGGCTCG
ATCATCTTTACAGAAGGGATTATCGTCGCAAACATGGTGGCAGAGATGATTGAGGCGCATACAGACCTTA
AGGTGGTTCGCAAACTGAACCTTGGCGGGGTCAACGTTAACTTTGAAGCCATTAAACGCGGAGGTGCGAA
TAATGGTATTGACATTTACGTGGAGTACACTGGGCACGGTCTTGTGGATATTCTGGGGTTCCCGGAGCCG
AACGTCTATATCACCGCCGACAAGCAGAAGAACGGCATCAAGGCGAACTTCAAGATCCGCCACAACGTGG
AGGACGGCAGCGTGCAGCTCGCCGACCACTACCAGCAGAACACCCCCATCGGCGACGGCCCCGTGCTGCT
GCCCGACAACCACTACCTGAGCACCCAGTCCGTGCTGAGCAAAGACCCCAACGAGAAGCGCGATCACATG
GTCCTGCTGGAGTTCGTGACCGCCGCCGGGATCACTCTCGGCATGGACGAGCTGTACAAGGGCGGTACCG
GAGGGAGCATGAGCAAGGGCGAGGAGCTGTTCACCGGGGTGGTGCCCATCCTGGTCGAGCTGGACGGCGA
CGTAAACGGCCACAAGTTCAGCGTGCGCGGCGAGGGCGAGGGCGATGCCACCAACGGCAAGCTGACCCTG
AAGTTCATCTGCACCACCGGCAAGCTGCCCGTGCCCTGGCCCACCCTCGTGACCACCCTGACCTACGGCG
TGCAGTGCTTCAGCCGCTACCCCGACCACATGAAGCAGCACGACTTCTTCAAGTCCGCCATGCCCGAAGG
CTACGTCCAGGAGCGCACCATCAGCTTCAAGGACGACGGCACCTACAAGACCCGCGCCGAGGTGAAGTTC
GAGGGCGACACCCTGGTGAACCGCATCGAGCTGAAGGGCATCGACTTCAAGGAGGACGGCAACATCCTGG
GGCACAAGCTGGAGTACAACTTTCCGCCGCCCGCGACTACTGATCCAGAAGGTGCATACGAAACCGTGAA
GAAGGAGTACAAACGTAAATGGAATATTGTATGGCTCAAACCACTGGGATTCAACAATACGTATACGCTT
ACCGTTAAAGACGAACTGGCGAAACAGTATAACCTTAAAACCTTCAGTGACTTAGCGAAAATCTCGGATA
AGCTGATTCTGGGTGCAACGATGCATTTTTTAGAAAGTCCCGATGGTTACCCAGGCCTGCAAAAACTGTA
CAATTTCAAATTCAAGCACACCAAAAGCATGGACATGGGTATTCGCTATACCGCCATTGATAATAACGAA
GTTCAGGTAATTGATGCCTCCGCCACTGATGGCTTGCTGGTGAGCCACAAATTAAAAATTCTGGAGGATG
ATAAAGCGTTCTTCCCGCCGTATTATGCTGCCCCCATCATCCGTCAGGATGTCTTAGATAAGCATCCTGA
ACTGAAGGACGTGCTGAACAAACTCGCGAATCAAATTTCACTGGAAGAAATGCAGAAACTGAATTACAAG
GTGGACGGTGAGGGTCAGGACCCAGCGAAAGTAGCTAAGGAGTTTTTGAAAGAGAAAGGTTTAATTCTGC
AGACAGCAGAAAAAGATGAGTTGTGAAAGCTTATCGATAATCAACCTCTGGATTACAAAATTTGTGAAAG
ATTGACTGGTATTCTTAACTATGTTGCTCCTTTTACGCTATGTGGATACGCTGCTTTAATGCCTTTGTAT
CATGCTATTGCTTCCCGTATGGCTTTCATTTTCTCCTCCTTGTATAAATCCTGGTTGCTGTCTCTTTATG
AGGAGTTGTGGCCCGTTGTCAGGCAACGTGGCGTGGTGTGCACTGTGTTTGCTGACGCAACCCCCACTGG
TTGGGGCATTGCCACCACCTGTCAGCTCCTTTCCGGGACTTTCGCTTTCCCCCTCCCTATTGCCACGGCG
GAACTCATCGCCGCCTGCCTTGCCCGCTGCTGGACAGGGGCTCGGCTGTTGGGCACTGACAATTCCGTGG
TGTTGTCGGGGAAATCATCGTCCTTTCCTTGGCTGCTCGCCTGTGTTGCCACCTGGATTCTGCGCGGGAC
GTCCTTCTGCTACGTCCCTTCGGCCCTCAATCCAGCGGACCTTCCTTCCCGCGGCCTGCTGCCGGCTCTG
CGGCCTCTTCCGCGTCTTCGCCTTCGCCCTCAGACGAGTCGGATCTCCCTTTGGGCCGCCTCCCCGCATC
GATACCGTCGACCTCGACCCGGGCGGCCGCTTCGAGCAGACATGATAAGATACATTGATGAGTTTGGACA
AACCACAACTAGAATGCAGTGAAAAAAATGCTTTATTTGTGAAATTTGTGATGCTATTGCTTTATTTGTA
ACCATTATAAGCTGCAATAAACAAGTTAACAACAACAATTGCATTCATTTTATGTTTCAGGTTCAGGGGG
AGATGTGGGAGGTTTTTTAAAGCAAGTAAAACCTCTACAAATGTGGTAAAATCGATAAGGATCTTCCTAG
AGCATGGCTACGTAGATAAGTAGCATGGCGGGTTAATCATTAACTACAAGGAACCCCTAGTGATGGAGTT
GGCCACTCCCTCTCTGCGCGCTCGCTCGCTCACTGAGGCCGGGCGACCAAAGGTCGCCCGACGCCCGGGC
TTTGCCCGGGCGGCCTCAGTGAGCGAGCGAGCGCGCAGCTGCATTAATGAATCGGCCAACGCGCGGGGAG
AGGCGGTTTGCGTATTGGGCGCTCTTCCGCTTCCTCGCTCACTGACTCGCTGCGCTCGGTCGTTCGGCTG
CGGCGAGCGGTATCAGCTCACTCAAAGGCGGTAATACGGTTATCCACAGAATCAGGGGATAACGCAGGAA
AGAACATGTGAGCAAAAGGCCAGCAAAAGGCCAGGAACCGTAAAAAGGCCGCGTTGCTGGCGTTTTTCCA
TAGGCTCCGCCCCCCTGACGAGCATCACAAAAATCGACGCTCAAGTCAGAGGTGGCGAAACCCGACAGGA
CTATAAAGATACCAGGCGTTTCCCCCTGGAAGCTCCCTCGTGCGCTCTCCTGTTCCGACCCTGCCGCTTA
CCGGATACCTGTCCGCCTTTCTCCCTTCGGGAAGCGTGGCGCTTTCTCATAGCTCACGCTGTAGGTATCT
CAGTTCGGTGTAGGTCGTTCGCTCCAAGCTGGGCTGTGTGCACGAACCCCCCGTTCAGCCCGACCGCTGC
GCCTTATCCGGTAACTATCGTCTTGAGTCCAACCCGGTAAGACACGACTTATCGCCACTGGCAGCAGCCA
CTGGTAACAGGATTAGCAGAGCGAGGTATGTAGGCGGTGCTACAGAGTTCTTGAAGTGGTGGCCTAACTA
CGGCTACACTAGAAGAACAGTATTTGGTATCTGCGCTCTGCTGAAGCCAGTTACCTTCGGAAAAAGAGTT
GGTAGCTCTTGATCCGGCAAACAAACCACCGCTGGTAGCGGTGGTTTTTTTGTTTGCAAGCAGCAGATTA
CGCGCAGAAAAAAAGGATCTCAAGAAGATCCTTTGATCTTTTCTACGGGGTCTGACGCTCAGTGGAACGA
AAACTCACGTTAAGGGATTTTGGTCATGAGATTATCAAAAAGGATCTTCACCTAGATCCTTTTAAATTAA
AAATGAAGTTTTAAATCAATCTAAAGTATATATGAGTAAACTTGGTCTGACAGTTACCAATGCTTAATCA
GTGAGGCACCTATCTCAGCGATCTGTCTATTTCGTTCATCCATAGTTGCCTGACTCCCCGTCGTGTAGAT
AACTACGATACGGGAGGGCTTACCATCTGGCCCCAGTGCTGCAATGATACCGCGAGACCCACGCTCACCG
GCTCCAGATTTATCAGCAATAAACCAGCCAGCCGGAAGGGCCGAGCGCAGAAGTGGTCCTGCAACTTTAT
CCGCCTCCATCCAGTCTATTAATTGTTGCCGGGAAGCTAGAGTAAGTAGTTCGCCAGTTAATAGTTTGCG
CAACGTTGTTGCCATTGCTACAGGCATCGTGGTGTCACGCTCGTCGTTTGGTATGGCTTCATTCAGCTCC
GGTTCCCAACGATCAAGGCGAGTTACATGATCCCCCATGTTGTGCAAAAAAGCGGTTAGCTCCTTCGGTC
CTCCGATCGTTGTCAGAAGTAAGTTGGCCGCAGTGTTATCACTCATGGTTATGGCAGCACTGCATAATTC
TCTTACTGTCATGCCATCCGTAAGATGCTTTTCTGTGACTGGTGAGTACTCAACCAAGTCATTCTGAGAA
TAGTGTATGCGGCGACCGAGTTGCTCTTGCCCGGCGTCAATACGGGATAATACCGCGCCACATAGCAGAA
CTTTAAAAGTGCTCATCATTGGAAAACGTTCTTCGGGGCGAAAACTCTCAAGGATCTTACCGCTGTTGAG
ATCCAGTTCGATGTAACCCACTCGTGCACCCAACTGATCTTCAGCATCTTTTACTTTCACCAGCGTTTCT
GGGTGAGCAAAAACAGGAAGGCAAAATGCCGCAAAAAAGGGAATAAGGGCGACACGGAAATGTTGAATAC
TCATACTCTTCCTTTTTCAATATTATTGAAGCATTTATCAGGGTTATTGTCTCATGAGCGGATACATATT
TGAATGTATTTAGAAAAATAAACAAATAGGGGTTCCGCGCACATTTCCCCGAAAAGTGCCACCTAAATTG
TAAGCGTTAATATTTTGTTAAAATTCGCGTTAAATTTTTGTTAAATCAGCTCATTTTTTAACCAATAGGC
CGAAATCGGCAAAATCCCTTATAAATCAAAAGAATAGACCGAGATAGGGT
[37 nt withheld, positions 5650-5686]
AAAGAACGTGGACTCCAACGTCAAAGG
[49 nt withheld, positions 5714-5762]
T
[91 nt withheld, positions 5764-5854]
G
[55 nt withheld, positions 5856-5910]
